Addgene plasmid #54092: mEmerald-FAM186B-N-18
Purpose: Localization: Cilium, Excitation: 487, Emission: 509
Depositing lab: Michael Davidson. Depositing organization: Florida State University, Tallahassee.
Backbone
  Vector backbone: mEmerald-N1
  Backbone size w/o insert (bp): 4750
  Vector type: Mammalian Expression
  Selectable markers: Neomycin (select with G418)
Growth in bacteria
  Bacterial resistance: Kanamycin, 50 μg/mL
  Growth temperature: 37°C
  Growth strain: DH5alpha
  Copy number: High Copy
Gene/Insert
  Gene/Insert name: FAM186B (alt name: NM_32130.1)
  Species: H. sapiens (human)
  Entrez Gene: FAM186B (a.k.a. C12orf25)
  Promoter: CMV
  Tag / fusion protein: mEmerald (C terminal on backbone)
  Cloning method: Unknown
  Sequencing primers: 5′ CMV-F; 3′ SV40pA-R
Terms and licenses: Academic/Nonprofit Terms; Industry Terms
Depositor comments: . Excitation = 487; Emission = 509. Localization data: Cilium
How to cite: mEmerald-FAM186B-N-18 was a gift from Michael Davidson (Addgene plasmid # 54092 ; http://n2t.net/addgene:54092 ; RRID:Addgene_54092)
