[The description below was written by a language model from this plasmid's Addgene catalogue record.]
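Description:
mEmerald-FAM186B-N-18 is a mammalian expression plasmid built on the mEmerald-N1 backbone (about 4.75 kb without the insert), designed to produce a fluorescently labelled version of human FAM186B (also known as C12orf25). The FAM186B coding sequence sits downstream of the CMV promoter, a strong constitutive promoter for transient or stable expression in mammalian cells. It is fused at its C terminus to mEmerald, a bright green fluorescent protein of the GFP family, with recorded excitation and emission maxima of 487 nm and 509 nm. The "N-18" in the name probably follows the convention of this fusion series, with the gene cloned N-terminal to the fluorescent protein and joined by an 18-residue linker, but the record does not state this. The use of an SV40pA reverse sequencing primer implies an SV40 polyadenylation signal following the fusion cassette.

The plasmid is propagated in E. coli as a high-copy construct under kanamycin selection. In mammalian cells, the neomycin resistance marker allows selection of stable transfectants with G418. In N1-type backbones both resistances typically come from a single dual-promoter cassette, but no feature table is provided to confirm the arrangement here. The origin of replication and the cloning method are also not given.

The depositor lists the localization of the fusion as the cilium. The construct therefore serves mainly as a green marker for visualizing cilia, or for following FAM186B distribution, in live or fixed cells by fluorescence microscopy.
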