>Addgene plasmid #54092 | mEmerald-FAM186B-N-18 | depositor partial sequence | sequence record 84266 | insert sequence
ACGTCAGATCCGCTAGCGCCACCATGGAGAAGGATGACCCCCCACAGTTGGTGACTCCCACATCAGTGAA
AGCCATCATCCTGAGGATTGAGGCTGCCCAGCTAACTCGGGCTCAAGAGGATATTTCTACCCAGCTCTCA
GACATTTTGGACAATGTCAATTGTGTCATCAACCGCTTCCAGGAAGAATTAGGATATGATTTAAAAGAAA
ATGCCAAATCTCAGCAGAGAGATCCAAAGGGCAAGAAGAGATTCATCTTGCTGGAAAAAATTGCCTCCTT
CTCCAAAGATGCTATGATGAAGGAGAAGCACCTGTATGACATTCTCCGCTGGCTGGGTGACTGGGGTGAC
ACTCTGACCTATGAGATTGGGCCCAGGAAGAGTGAAGAGGAAGCAGCAGCTCTGGACGAATGGATTGAAG
TGACGGAGAAAGTGTTACCGCTGTCCCTCATTGCCACCAAAAGAGGCATCGAGTCACTCACTGCCCTTTG
CTCCACTCTCATTGAAGGACAAAAGAAAAGGTCACAAGTGTCCAAACGCACCTTCTGGCAGGGCTGGCAG
GGAAGAAGCCCACAGACATCTCCATCCCATCCTCAGCCACTAAGCCCAGAACAGATGCTCCAGGACCAGC
ATACCATGAACACGAAGGCCTCGGAGGTGACGTCCATGCTGCAGGAGCTCCTGGACTCTACCATGTTCAG
CAAGGGGGAGGTCAGGGCCATCAGGTACATGGCCACTGTGGTGGAGAACCTCAACAAGGCCTTGATCCTC
CAACACAAGGAGAACAGGAGCCTGGAGACCAAATACAGGCACCTGCAAATGCAGGCGACCAAAGAGCTCA
GCAGCCAGAGGCTGCACTTCCAGCAGTTCATGGAGGTCCTTGAGAGCAGGAGGGATGCTCTGCTGAAGCA
GGTAGAGATCTTAGGGGGAAGGTACCATGACCTTCTCCTGATGAAGCAGGCCTTGGAGTTCCAGCTGAAG
AAGGCTCAGAATGCTACAGGTCAGGCAGAAGACCTGGCTGAGGTTTCTGTTGACTCCCCAGGTCCCTCTG
AGAGAGAGACCCTCCCAAGGAAAGAAACAGTCATGGAGGAAAGCCAACAGGAACCGATGAAGGAGGAGCA
GTTGTTCTCGCCACTTCCCCCAAGTCCCATGGCCATGATACGGGACAGTGGTGCTATAGCTGCAGGGCAC
CAGCCACTTTCCACCATGACTATGCGCTCGAGGGTCGCAGATGTGTTCGGCAGCAAGGACACTGAGAGCC
TTGAGCCTGTGCTTTTACCCTTAGTAGATCGCAGGTTTCCTAAGAAATGGGAAAGACCGGTGGCAGAAAG
CTTAGGCCACAAAGACAAAGACCAGGAGGACTACTTCCAGAAGGGAGGACTCCAAATTAAGTTCCACTGT
AGCAAGCAGCTGTCTCTAGAGAGCTCCAGGCAGGTGACCTCTGAGAGCCAAGAGGAGCCCTGGGAGGAGG
AATTCGGCCGGGAGATGCGGAGGCAGCTGTGGCTGGAGGAGGAGGAGATGTGGCAGCAGCGGCAGAAGAA
GTGGGCCCTGCTGGAGCAGGAGCATCAGGAGAAGCTGCGGCAGTGGAATCTGGAAGACCTGGCCAGGGAG
CAACAGCGGAGATGGGTCCAGCTAGAAAAGGAGCAGGAGAGCCCACGGAGAGAGCCAGAGCAGCTAGGGG
AGGATGTGGAGAGGAGGATCTTCACACCCACCAGTCGATGGAGGGACTTGGAGAAGGCAGAGCTATCATT
AGTGCCTGCCCCAAGCCGGACCCAATCTGCTCACCAAAGCAGGAGGCCACACTTGCCCATGTCTCCTAGT
ACCCAGCAGCCTGCCCTGGGAAAGCAGAGACCTATGAGTTCAGTGGAGTTTACCTACAGACCACGGACCC
GCCGAGTTCCCACAAAGCCCAAGAAATCTGCCTCCTTTCCTGTCACTGGGACATCCATCCGAAGGCTGAC
CTGGCCCTCTTTGCAGATATCCCCTGCAAATATTAAGAAGAAGGTGTACCACATGGACATGGAGGCCCAG
AGGAAGAACCTGCAGCTCCTGAGTGAGGAGTCTGAGTTGAGGCTGCCCCACTACCTGCGCAGCAAAGCAC
TGGAGCTCACCACCACCACCATGGAGCTGGGCGCGCTCAGGCTGCAGTACCTGTGCCATAAGTACATCTT
CTATAGACGCCTCCAGAGCCTCCGGCAAGAAGCGATCAACCATGTACAAATCATGAAAGAAACGGAGGCT
TCCTACAAGGCCCAGAACCTCTACATCTTCCTGGAAAACATTGACCGCCTGCAGAGTCTCAGGCTGCAGG
CCTGGACGGACAAGCAGAAGGGGCTGGAGGAGAAGCACCGAGAGTGCCTGAGCAGCATGGTGACCATGTT
CCCCAAGCTCCAGCTGGAGTGGAACGTTCACCTGAACATCCCTGAGGTCACCTCGCCAAAGCCAAAGAAA
TGCAAGTTGCCTGCAGCCTCACCCCGGCACATCCGCCCCAGTGGCCCCACCTACAAGCAGCCCTTTCTGT
CTAGGCACCGGGCATGTGTGCCCCTGCAGATGGCCCGCCAACAGGGGAAGCAGATGGAGGCTGTCTGGAA
GACCGAGGTGGCCTCCTCCAGTTACGCAATAGAAAAAAAGACCCCTGCCAGCCTTCCCCGGGACCAGCTG
AGGGGACACCCAGATATTCCCCGGCTGTTGACACTGGACGTGGGCAGCGGGAGTGGCAGTCGCGGAGGCA
GTGGTGGGGATCCACCGGTCGCCACCATGGTGAGCAAGGGCGAGGAGCTGTTCACCGGGGTGGTGCCCAT
CCTGGTCGAGCTGGACGGCGACGTAAACGGCCACAAGTTCAGCGTGTCCGGCGAGGGCGAGGGCGATGCC
ACCTACGGCAAGCTGACCCTGAAGTTCATCTGCACCACCGGCAAGCTGCCCGTGCCCTGGCCCACCCTCG
TGACCACCTTGACCTACGGCGTGCAGTGCTTCGCCCGCTACCCCGACCACATGAAGCAGCACGACTTCTT
CAAGTCCGCCATGCCCGAAGGCTACGTCCAGGAGCGCACCATCTTCTTCAAGGACGACGGCAACTACAAG
ACCCGCGCCGAGGTGAAGTTCGAGGGCGACACCCTGGTGAACCGCATCGAGCTGAAGGGCATCGACTTCA
AGGAGGACGGCAACATCCTGGGGCACAAGCTGGAGTACAACTACAACAGCCACAAGGTCTATATCACCGC
CGACAAGCAGAAGAACGGCATCAAGGTGAACTTCAAGACCCGCCACAACATCGAGGACGGCAGCGTGCAG
CTCGCCGACCACTACCAGCAGAACACCCCCATCGGCGACGGCCCCGTGCTGCTGCCCGACAACCACTACC
TGAGCACCCAGTCCAAGCTGAGCAAAGACCCCAACGAGAAGCGCGATCACATGGTCCTGCTGGAGTTCGT
GACCGCCGCCGGGATCACTCTCGGCATGGACGAGCTGTACAAGTAAGCGGCCGCGACTCTTAGATCATAA
TCAGCC
