>Addgene plasmid #54092 | mEmerald-FAM186B-N-18 | addgene partial sequence | sequence record 89850 | EGFP-N 5'-CGTCGCCGTCCAGCTCGACCAG-3'
TCGCCCTTGCTCACCATGGTGGCGACCGGTGGATCCCCACCACTGCCTCCGCGACTGCCACTCCCGCTGC
CCACGTCCAGTGTCAACAGCCGGGGAATATCTGGGTGTCCCCTCAGCTGGTCCCGGGGAAGGCTGGCAGG
GGTCTTTTTTTCTATTGCGTAACTGGAGGAGGCCACCTCGGTCTTCCAGACAGCCTCCATCTGCTTCCCC
TGTTGGCGGGCCATCTGCAGGGGCACACATGCCCGGTGCCTAGACAGAAAGGGCTGCTTGTAGGTGGGGC
CACTGGGGCGGATGTGCCGGGGTGAGGCTGCAGGCAACTTGCATTTCTTTGGCTTTGGCGAGGTGACCTC
AGGGATGTTCAGGTGAACGTTCCACTCCAGCTGGAGCTTGGGGAACATGGTCACCATGCTGCTCAGGCAC
TCTCGGTGCTTCTCCTCCAGCCCCTTCTGCTTGTCCGTCCAGGCCTGCAGCCTGAGACTCTGCAGGCGGT
CAATGTTTTCCAGGAAGATGTAGAGGTTCTGGGCCTTGTAGGAAGCCTCCGTTTCTTTCATGATTTGTAC
ATGGTTGATCGCTTCTTGCCGGAGGCTCTGGAGGCGTCTATAGAAGATGTACTTATGGCACAGGTACTGC
AGCCTGAGCGCGCCCAGCTCCATGGTGGTGGTGGTGAGCTCCAGTGCTTTGCTGCGCAGGTAGTGGGGCA
GCCTCAACTCAGACTCCTCACTCAGGAGCTGCAGGTTCTTCCTCTGGGCCTCCATGTCCATGTGGTACAC
CTTCTTCTTAATATTTGCAGGGGATATCTGCAAAGAGGGCCAGGTCAGCCTTCGGATGGATGTCCCAGTG
ACAGGAA
